Addgene plasmid #176439: pVRC8400-SARS-CoV-2-RBD-N501Y-AVI
Purpose: Expresses SARS-CoV-2 RBD domain containing N501Y mutation with single chain Fc, HRV3C protease cleavage site, and AVI tag
Depositing lab: Peter Kwong. Depositing organization: National Institute of Allergy and Infectious Diseases (NIAID). Publication: Molecular probes of spike ectodomain and its subdomains for SARS-CoV-2 variants, Alpha through Omicron. Teng IT, Nazzari AF, Choe M, Liu T, Oliveira de Souza M, Petrova Y, Tsybovsky Y, Wang S, Zhang B, Artamonov M, Madan B, Huang A, Lopez Acevedo SN, Pan X, Ruckwardt TJ, DeKosky BJ, Mascola JR, Misasi J, Sullivan NJ, Zhou T, Kwong PD. PLoS One. 2022 May 24;17(5):e0268767. doi: 10.1371/journal.pone.0268767. eCollection 2022. PubMed 35609088.
Backbone
  Vector backbone: pVRC8400
  Vector type: Mammalian Expression
Growth in bacteria
  Bacterial resistance: Kanamycin, 50 μg/mL
  Growth temperature: 37°C
  Growth strain: DH5alpha
  Copy number: Unknown
Gene/Insert
  Gene/Insert name: SARS-CoV-2-RBD-N501Y
  Mutation: N501Y
  Entrez Gene: S (a.k.a. GU280_gp02, spike glycoprotein)
  Tag / fusion protein: scFc (N terminal on insert); HRV3C (N terminal on insert); AVI (C terminal on insert)
Terms and licenses: Academic/Nonprofit Terms; Industry Terms: Not Available to Industry
How to cite: pVRC8400-SARS-CoV-2-RBD-N501Y-AVI was a gift from Peter Kwong (Addgene plasmid # 176439 ; http://n2t.net/addgene:176439 ; RRID:Addgene_176439)
