[The description below was written by a language model from this plasmid's Addgene catalogue record and pLannotate feature annotations shown in this document.]
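Description:
pVRC8400-SARS-CoV-2-RBD-N501Y-AVI is a 6,558-nt mammalian expression plasmid built on the pVRC8400 backbone for producing a soluble, taggable form of the SARS-CoV-2 spike receptor-binding domain carrying the N501Y substitution. It is propagated in E. coli through a high-copy ColE1/pUC-type origin and selected with kanamycin via an aph(3')-Ia KanR gene. Short annotated fragments of rop, bom, β-lactamase and a Tn903 transposase are backbone remnants rather than functional elements.

Expression is driven by the human CMV immediate-early enhancer and promoter, followed by a truncated HTLV-1 5' LTR segment and a partial CMV intron A, an arrangement generally used to boost transcript and protein levels in transfected mammalian cells. A bovine growth hormone polyadenylation signal ends the transcription unit. The open reading frame starts with a short fragment matching a mouse immunoglobulin heavy-chain variable gene, which probably serves as a secretion leader, although the record does not say so. Human IgG1 constant-region sequence follows, corresponding to the single-chain Fc (scFc) listed as an N-terminal fusion, and then the spike fragment encoding the RBD. The catalogue entry places an HRV3C protease cleavage site between the scFc and the RBD and an AVI tag at the C terminus; neither is annotated separately in the feature table.

In this design the Fc partner can be used for affinity capture of the secreted protein, HRV3C cleavage releases the RBD from it, and the AVI tag allows site-specific enzymatic biotinylation. The associated publication describes such constructs as molecular probes of spike subdomains from SARS-CoV-2 variants.
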