Features (pLannotate 1.2.2; 15 found; start..end, strand, type, name):
     16..51      +  CDS            rop (fragment): Rop protein, which maintains plasmids at low copy number; rop
    153..251     +  misc_feature   bom (fragment): basis of mobility region from pBR322
    337..716     +  enhancer       CMV enhancer: human cytomegalovirus immediate early enhancer
    717..920     +  promoter       CMV promoter: human cytomegalovirus (CMV) immediate early promoter
   1009..1236    +  LTR            5' LTR (truncated) (fragment): truncated 5' long terminal repeat (LTR) from human T-cell leukemia virus (HTLV) type 1
   1240..1350    +  intron         CMV intron (fragment): modified intron A from human cytomegalovirus
   1401..1469    +  CDS            Ighv1-61 (fragment): HVM05_MOUSE - Also known as Igh-VJ558. Experimental evidence at protein level: Swiss-Prot protein existence level 1. From Mus musculus (Mouse).
   1803..2819    +  CDS            IGHG1: IGHG1_HUMAN - Experimental evidence at protein level: Swiss-Prot protein existence level 1. Constant region of immunoglobulin heavy chains. Immunoglobulins, also known as antibodies, are membrane-bound or secreted glycoproteins produced by B lymphocytes. In the recognition phase of humoral immunity, the membrane-bound immunoglobulins serve as receptors which, upon binding of a specific antigen, trigger the clonal expansion and differentiation of B lymphocytes into immunoglobulins- secreting plasma cells. Secreted immunoglobulins mediate the effector phase of humoral immunity, which results in
   2874..3500    +  CDS            S (fragment): SPIKE_SARS2 - Experimental evidence at protein level: Swiss-Prot protein existence level 1. [Spike glycoprotein]: May down-regulate host tetherin (BST2) by lysosomal degradation, thereby counteracting its antiviral activity. From Severe acute respiratory syndrome coronavirus 2 (2019-nCoV) (SARS-CoV-2).
   3562..3786    +  polyA_signal   bGH poly(A) signal: bovine growth hormone polyadenylation signal
   4324..4912    -  rep_origin     ori: high-copy-number ColE1/pMB1/pBR322/pUC origin of replication
   5084..5155    -  CDS            bla(M) (fragment): β-lactamase lacking the signal sequence; bla(M); allows cytosolic expression of β-lactamase
   5167..5313    -  CDS            TRA2_ECOLX (fragment): Protein predicted: Swiss-Prot protein existence level 4. Required for transposition of transposon Tn903. From Escherichia coli.
   5454..6269    -  CDS            KanR: aminoglycoside phosphotransferase; aph(3')-Ia; confers resistance to kanamycin in bacteria or G418 (Geneticin®) in eukaryotes
   6392..6479    -  promoter       AmpR promoter (fragment): bla
>Addgene plasmid #176439 | pVRC8400-SARS-CoV-2-RBD-N501Y-AVI | addgene full sequence | sequence record 347365 | Addgene NGS Result
ACGAGGCCCTTTCGTCTCGCGCGTTTCGGTGATGACGGTGAAAACCTCTGACACATGCAGCTCCCGGAGA
CGGTCACAGCTTGTCTGTAAGCGGATGCCGGGAGCAGACAAGCCCGTCAGGGCGCGTCAGCGGGTGTTGG
CGGGTGTCGGGGCTGGCTTAACTATGCGGCATCAGAGCAGATTGTACTGAGAGTGCACCATATGCGGTGT
GAAATACCGCACAGATGCGTAAGGAGAAAATACCGCATCAGATTGGCTATTGGCCATTGCATACGTTGTA
TCCATATCATAATATGTACATTTATATTGGCTCATGTCCAACATTACCGCCATGTTGACATTGATTATTG
ACTAGTTATTAATAGTAATCAATTACGGGGTCATTAGTTCATAGCCCATATATGGAGTTCCGCGTTACAT
AACTTACGGTAAATGGCCCGCCTGGCTGACCGCCCAACGACCCCCGCCCATTGACGTCAATAATGACGTA
TGTTCCCATAGTAACGCCAATAGGGACTTTCCATTGACGTCAATGGGTGGAGTATTTACGGTAAACTGCC
CACTTGGCAGTACATCAAGTGTATCATATGCCAAGTACGCCCCCTATTGACGTCAATGACGGTAAATGGC
CCGCCTGGCATTATGCCCAGTACATGACCTTATGGGACTTTCCTACTTGGCAGTACATCTACGTATTAGT
CATCGCTATTACCATGGTGATGCGGTTTTGGCAGTACATCAATGGGCGTGGATAGCGGTTTGACTCACGG
GGATTTCCAAGTCTCCACCCCATTGACGTCAATGGGAGTTTGTTTTGGCACCAAAATCAACGGGACTTTC
CAAAATGTCGTAACAACTCCGCCCCATTGACGCAAATGGGCGGTAGGCGTGTACGGTGGGAGGTCTATAT
AAGCAGAGCTCGTTTAGTGAACCGTCAGATCGCCTGGAGACGCCATCCACGCTGTTTTGACCTCCATAGA
AGACACCGGGACCGATCCAGCCTCCATCGGCTCGCATCTCTCCTTCACGCGCCCGCCGCCCTACCTGAGG
CCGCCATCCACGCCGGTTGAGTCGCGTTCTGCCGCCTCCCGCCTGTGGTGCCTCCTGAACTGCGTCCGCC
GTCTAGGTAAGTTTAAAGCTCAGGTCGAGACCGGGCCTTTGTCCGGCGCTCCCTTGGAGCCTACCTAGAC
TCAGCCGGCTCTCCACGCTTTGCCTGACCCTGCTTGCTCAACTCTAGTTAACGGTGGAGGGCAGTGTAGT
CTGAGCAGTACTCGTTGCTGCCGCGCGCGCCACCAGACATAATAGCTGACAGACTAACAGACTGTTCCTT
TCCATGGGTCTTTTCTGCAGTCACCGTCGTCGACACGTGTGATCAGATATCGCGGCCGCTCTAGACCACC
ATGGGATGGTCATGTATCATCCTTTTTCTAGTAGCAACTGCAACCGGTGTACATTCCGCACCAGAGCTGC
TGGGAGGACCTAGCGTGTTCCTGTTTCCCCCTAAGCCTAAGGACACCCTGATGATCAGCCGGACCCCAGA
GGTGACATGCGTGGTGGTGGACGTGTCCCACGAGGACCCCGAGGTGAAGTTCAACTGGTACGTGGATGGC
GTGGAGGTGCACAATGCCAAGACCAAGCCAAGGGAGGAGCAGTACAACTCTACCTATCGCGTGGTGAGCG
TGCTGACAGTGCTGCACCAGGACTGGCTGAACGGCAAGGAGTACAAGTGTAAGGTGTCTAATAAGGCCCT
GCCTGCCCCAATCGAGAAGACCATCAGCAAGGCAAAGGGACAGCCAAGGGAGCCTCAGGTGTATACCCTG
CCACCCAGCCGCGACGAGCTGACAAAGAACCAGGTGTCCCTGTACTGCCTGGTGAAGGGCTTCTATCCTT
CCGATATCGCCGTGGAGTGGGAGTCTAATGGCCAGCCAGAGAACAATTACAAGACCACACCTCCAGTGCT
GGACTCCGATGGCTCTTTCTTTCTGTATTCCAAGCTGACCGTGGATAAGAGCCGGTGGCAGCAGGGCAAC
GTGTTTAGCTGTTCCGTGATGCACGAGGCCCTGCACAATCACTACACACAGAAGTCTCTGAGCCTGTCCC
CCGGCAAGGGAGGAGGAGGCAGCGGCGGAGGAGGCTCCGGAGGCGGCGGCTCTGGCGGCGGCGGCAGCGC
CCCTGAACTGCTGGGAGGACCAAGCGTGTTCCTGTTTCCACCTAAGCCCAAAGATACCCTGATGATCTCC
AGGACCCCTGAAGTCACCTGCGTGGTCGTGGACGTGTCTCATGAGGACCCCGAAGTCAAGTTCAACTGGT
ACGTGGACGGAGTCGAAGTCCATAACGCCAAGACCAAGCCTAGAGAAGAGCAGTACAACTCCACCTATAG
AGTGGTGTCTGTGCTGACAGTGCTGCATCAGGATTGGCTGAATGGCAAGGAATATAAGTGTAAGGTGAGC
AATAAGGCCCTGCCCGCCCCTATCGAGAAGACCATCTCTAAAGCCAAAGGACAGCCAAGGGAGCCACAGG
TGTATACACTGCCACCCAGCCGGGACGAGCTGACCAAGAACCAGGTGAGCCTGACATGTCTGGTCAAGGG
CTTCTACCCCAGTGACATTGCTGTGGAGTGGGAGTCCAATGGCCAGCCTGAGAACAATTATAAAACTACC
CCACCAGTGCTGGACAGCGATGGCTCCTTCTTTCTGACCAGCAAGCTGACAGTGGATAAGTCCCGCTGGC
AGCAGGGAAACGTGTTTTCTTGTAGCGTGATGCATGAGGCCCTGCATAACCACTACACCCAGAAGTCCCT
GTCTCTGAGCCCAGGCAAGGGAGGCAGCGGAGGCGGAGGCAGCGGAGGCCTGGAGGTGCTGTTTCAGGGC
CCTCCAAACATTACCAACCTCTGCCCCTTCGGCGAGGTGTTTAACGCCACAAGATTTGCCTCCGTTTACG
CCTGGAATAGAAAGAGAATCAGCAATTGTGTGGCCGACTACTCCGTGCTGTATAACAGCGCCTCTTTCAG
CACCTTCAAGTGCTACGGCGTTTCCCCAACAAAGCTGAATGACCTGTGCTTCACCAACGTGTACGCCGAC
TCCTTCGTAATTAGAGGCGATGAGGTGCGGCAGATCGCACCAGGCCAGACCGGTAAGATCGCTGACTACA
ACTATAAGCTGCCTGATGATTTTACAGGCTGCGTGATCGCCTGGAACTCTAACAACCTGGATAGCAAGGT
GGGCGGCAACTACAACTACCTGTACCGGCTGTTTCGCAAGTCTAACCTGAAACCTTTCGAGAGAGACATC
TCCACAGAGATCTACCAGGCCGGTTCTACACCTTGTAACGGGGTGGAAGGCTTCAACTGTTACTTCCCTC
TGCAAAGCTACGGCTTCCAGCCTACCTACGGAGTCGGCTACCAGCCATACCGGGTGGTCGTGCTGTCCTT
CGAGTTACTCCACGCCCCCGCCACCGTCTGCGGTGGAGGAGGCCTGGTGCCACAGCAGAGCGGAGGCCTG
AACGACATCTTCGAGGCCCAGAAGATCGAGTGGCACGAGGGCTGATGAGGATCCAGATCTGCTGTGCCTT
CTAGTTGCCAGCCATCTGTTGTTTGCCCCTCCCCCGTGCCTTCCTTGACCCTGGAAGGTGCCACTCCCAC
TGTCCTTTCCTAATAAAATGAGGAAATTGCATCGCATTGTCTGAGTAGGTGTCATTCTATTCTGGGGGGT
GGGGTGGGGCAGGACAGCAAGGGGGAGGATTGGGAAGACAATAGCAGGCATGCTGGGGATGCGGTGGGCT
CTATGGGTACCCAGGTGCTGAAGAATTGACCCGGTTCCTCCTGGGCCAGAAAGAAGCAGGCACATCCCCT
TCTCTGTGACACACCCTGTCCACGCCCCTGGTTCTTAGTTCCAGCCCCACTCATAGGACACTCATAGCTC
AGGAGGGCTCCGCCTTCAATCCCACCCGCTAAAGTACTTGGAGCGGTCTCTCCCTCCCTCATCAGCCCAC
CAAACCAAACCTAGCCTCCAAGAGTGGGAAGAAATTAAAGCAAGATAGGCTATTAAGTGCAGAGGGAGAG
AAAATGCCTCCAACATGTGAGGAAGTAATGAGAGAAATCATAGAATTTTAAGGCCATGATTTAAGGCCAT
CATGGCCTTAATCTTCCGCTTCCTCGCTCACTGACTCGCTGCGCTCGGTCGTTCGGCTGCGGCGAGCGGT
ATCAGCTCACTCAAAGGCGGTAATACGGTTATCCACAGAATCAGGGGATAACGCAGGAAAGAACATGTGA
GCAAAAGGCCAGCAAAAGGCCAGGAACCGTAAAAAGGCCGCGTTGCTGGCGTTTTTCCATAGGCTCCGCC
CCCCTGACGAGCATCACAAAAATCGACGCTCAAGTCAGAGGTGGCGAAACCCGACAGGACTATAAAGATA
CCAGGCGTTTCCCCCTGGAAGCTCCCTCGTGCGCTCTCCTGTTCCGACCCTGCCGCTTACCGGATACCTG
TCCGCCTTTCTCCCTTCGGGAAGCGTGGCGCTTTCTCATAGCTCACGCTGTAGGTATCTCAGTTCGGTGT
AGGTCGTTCGCTCCAAGCTGGGCTGTGTGCACGAACCCCCCGTTCAGCCCGACCGCTGCGCCTTATCCGG
TAACTATCGTCTTGAGTCCAACCCGGTAAGACACGACTTATCGCCACTGGCAGCAGCCACTGGTAACAGG
ATTAGCAGAGCGAGGTATGTAGGCGGTGCTACAGAGTTCTTGAAGTGGTGGCCTAACTACGGCTACACTA
GAAGAACAGTATTTGGTATCTGCGCTCTGCTGAAGCCAGTTACCTTCGGAAAAAGAGTTGGTAGCTCTTG
ATCCGGCAAACAAACCACCGCTGGTAGCGGTGGTTTTTTTGTTTGCAAGCAGCAGATTACGCGCAGAAAA
AAAGGATCTCAAGAAGATCCTTTGATCTTTTCTACGGGGTCTGACGCTCAGTGGAACGAAAACTCACGTT
AAGGGATTTTGGTCATGAGATTATCAAAAAGGATCTTCACCTAGATCCTTTTAAATTAAAAATGAAGTTT
TAAATCAATCTAAAGTATATATGAGTAAACTTGGTCTGACAGTTACCAATGCTTAATCAGTGAGGCACCT
ATCTCAGCGATCTGTCTATTTCGTTCATCCATAGTTGCCTGACTCGGGGGGGGGGGGCGCTGAGGTCTGC
CTCGTGAAGAAGGTGTTGCTGACTCATACCAGGCCTGAATCGCCCCATCATCCAGCCAGAAAGTGAGGGA
GCCACGGTTGATGAGAGCTTTGTTGTAGGTGGACCAGTTGGTGATTTTGAACTTTTGCTTTGCCACGGAA
CGGTCTGCGTTGTCGGGAAGATGCGTGATCTGATCCTTCAACTCAGCAAAAGTTCGATTTATTCAACAAA
GCCGCCGTCCCGTCAAGTCAGCGTAATGCTCTGCCAGTGTTACAACCAATTAACCAATTCTGATTAGAAA
AACTCATCGAGCATCAAATGAAACTGCAATTTATTCATATCAGGATTATCAATACCATATTTTTGAAAAA
GCCGTTTCTGTAATGAAGGAGAAAACTCACCGAGGCAGTTCCATAGGATGGCAAGATCCTGGTATCGGTC
TGCGATTCCGACTCGTCCAACATCAATACAACCTATTAATTTCCCCTCGTCAAAAATAAGGTTATCAAGT
GAGAAATCACCATGAGTGACGACTGAATCCGGTGAGAATGGCAAAAGCTTATGCATTTCTTTCCAGACTT
GTTCAACAGGCCAGCCATTACGCTCGTCATCAAAATCACTCGCATCAACCAAACCGTTATTCATTCGTGA
TTGCGCCTGAGCGAGACGAAATACGCGATCGCTGTTAAAAGGACAATTACAAACAGGAATCGAATGCAAC
CGGCGCAGGAACACTGCCAGCGCATCAACAATATTTTCACCTGAATCAGGATATTCTTCTAATACCTGGA
ATGCTGTTTTCCCGGGGATCGCAGTGGTGAGTAACCATGCATCATCAGGAGTACGGATAAAATGCTTGAT
GGTCGGAAGAGGCATAAATTCCGTCAGCCAGTTTAGTCTGACCATCTCATCTGTAACATCATTGGCAACG
CTACCTTTGCCATGTTTCAGAAACAACTCTGGCGCATCGGGCTTCCCATACAATCGATAGATTGTCGCAC
CTGATTGCCCGACATTATCGCGAGCCCATTTATACCCATATAAATCAGCATCCATGTTGGAATTTAATCG
CGGCCTCGAGCAAGACGTTTCCCGTTGAATATGGCTCATAACACCCCTTGTATTACTGTTTATGTAAGCA
GACAGTTTTATTGTTCATGATGATATATTTTTATCTTGTGCAATGTAACATCAGAGATTTTGAGACACAA
CGTGGCTTTCCCCCCCCCCCCATTATTGAAGCATTTATCAGGGTTATTGTCTCATGAGCGGATACATATT
TGAATGTATTTAGAAAAATAAACAAATAGGGGTTCCGCGCACATTTCCCCGAAAAGTGCCACCTGACGTC
TAAGAAACCATTATTATCATGACATTAACCTATAAAAATAGGCGTATC
